>Addgene plasmid #136150 | pCDNA4.TO-K3-2xCSTREP | addgene full sequence | sequence record 292104 | Addgene NGS Result
GACGGATCGGGAGATCTCCCGATCCCCTATGGTGCACTCTCAGTACAATCTGCTCTGATGCCGCATAGTT
AAGCCAGTATCTGCTCCCTGCTTGTGTGTTGGAGGTCGCTGAGTAGTGCGCGAGCAAAATTTAAGCTACA
ACAAGGCAAGGCTTGACCGACAATTGCATGAAGAATCTGCTTAGGGTTAGGCGTTTTGCGCTGCTTCGCG
ATGTACGGGCCAGATATACGCGTTGACATTGATTATTGACTAGTTATTAATAGTAATCAATTACGGGGTC
ATTAGTTCATAGCCCATATATGGAGTTCCGCGTTACATAACTTACGGTAAATGGCCCGCCTGGCTGACCG
CCCAACGACCCCCGCCCATTGACGTCAATAATGACGTATGTTCCCATAGTAACGCCAATAGGGACTTTCC
ATTGACGTCAATGGGTGGAGTATTTACGGTAAACTGCCCACTTGGCAGTACATCAAGTGTATCATATGCC
AAGTACGCCCCCTATTGACGTCAATGACGGTAAATGGCCCGCCTGGCATTATGCCCAGTACATGACCTTA
TGGGACTTTCCTACTTGGCAGTACATCTACGTATTAGTCATCGCTATTACCATGGTGATGCGGTTTTGGC
AGTACATCAATGGGCGTGGATAGCGGTTTGACTCACGGGGATTTCCAAGTCTCCACCCCATTGACGTCAA
TGGGAGTTTGTTTTGGCACCAAAATCAACGGGACTTTCCAAAATGTCGTAACAACTCCGCCCCATTGACG
CAAATGGGCGGTAGGCGTGTACGGTGGGAGGTCTATATAAGCAGAGCTCTCCCTATCAGTGATAGAGATC
TCCCTATCAGTGATAGAGATCGTCGACGAGCTCGTTTAGTGAACCGTCAGATCGCCTGGAGACGCCATCC
ACGCTGTTTTGACCTCCATAGAAGACACCGGGACCGATCCAGCCTCCGGACTCTAGCGTTTAAACTTAAG
CTTGGTACCGAGCTCGGATCCACTAGTCCAGTGTGGTGGAATTCATGGAAGATGAGGATGTTCCTGTCTG
CTGGATTTGCAACGAGGAGCTCGGAAATGAGAGATTTAGAGCCTGTGGATGCACAGGAGAGCTCGAGAAC
GTCCATAGAAGTTGTTTAAGCACCTGGCTCACTATCTCTAGAAACACGGCCTGTCAGATATGTGGCGTCG
TATACAACACGCGCGTGGTCTGGCGACCCTTGCGCGAAATGACGCTATTGCCTCGGCTGACTTACCAGGA
GGGTCTGGAACTGATTGTTTTTATTTTCATCATGACATTGGGGGCCGCTGGCCTTGCCGCTGCGACGTGG
GTTTGGCTATATATAGTGGGCGGTCATGACCCAGAGATAGATCACGTCGCTGCAGCCGCGTACTACGTTT
TTTTCGTGTTTTACCAATTGTTTGTCGTTTTTGGGTTGGGTGCGTTTTTCCACATGATGCGCCACGTGGG
GCGGGCATACGCTGCTGTAAACACCCGGGTTGAAGTGTTTCCATATAGACCTCGGCCGACATCACCAGAG
TGTGCGGTAGAGGAGATCGAGCTTCAGGAAATTCTTCCCCGTGGGGATAACCAGGACGAGGAGGGGCCCG
CGGGGGCAGCTCCAGGCGACCAAGATGGCCCCGCGGATGGCGCTCCTGTGCATCGCGACTCAGAAGAATC
CGTGGATGAAGCTGCAGGGTACAAGGAAGCGGGAGAACCAACACATAATGATGGACGTGATGACAATGTA
GAGCCAACCGCGGTTGGGTGTGACTGTAACAACTTGGGCGCTGAGCGGTATAGGGCCACTTACTGTGGCG
GTTATGTTGGTGTCCAGTCGGGCGATGGGGCTTATAGTGTCTCCTGCCATAATAAGGCTGGACCCTCCTC
TCTAGTTGATATCCTTCCACAGGGTTTGCCTGGGGGTGGCTATGGTTCCATGGGCGTGATTAGGAAACGT
TCGGCTGTTTCGTCTGCCCTTATGTTTCATTCAGGGCGGCCGCTCGAGGGAGGCGGTGGATGGAGCCACC
CCCAGTTCGAGAAGGGCGGCGGCAGCGGCGGCGGCAGCGGCGGCGGCAGCTGGAGCCACCCCCAGTTCGA
GAAGGGGCCCGTTTAAACCCGCTGATCAGCCTCGACTGTGCCTTCTAGTTGCCAGCCATCTGTTGTTTGC
CCCTCCCCCGTGCCTTCCTTGACCCTGGAAGGTGCCACTCCCACTGTCCTTTCCTAATAAAATGAGGAAA
TTGCATCGCATTGTCTGAGTAGGTGTCATTCTATTCTGGGGGGTGGGGTGGGGCAGGACAGCAAGGGGGA
GGATTGGGAAGACAATAGCAGGCATGCTGGGGATGCGGTGGGCTCTATGGCTTCTGAGGCGGAAAGAACC
AGCTGGGGCTCTAGGGGGTATCCCC
[124 nt withheld, positions 2406-2529]
C
[91 nt withheld, positions 2531-2621]
A
[49 nt withheld, positions 2623-2671]
CCTTTGACGTTGGAGTCCACGTTCTTT
[37 nt withheld, positions 2699-2735]
ACCCTATCTCGGTCTATTCTTTTGATTTATAAGGGATTTTGCCGATTTCGGCCTATTGGTTAAAAAATGA
GCTGATTTAACAAAAATTTAACGCGAATTAATTCTGTGGAATGTGTGTCAGTTAGGGTGTGGAAAGTCCC
CAGGCTCCCCAGCAGGCAGAAGTATGCAAAGCATGCATCTCAATTAGTCAGCAACCAGGTGTGGAAAGTC
CCCAGGCTCCCCAGCAGGCAGAAGTATGCAAAGCATGCATCTCAATTAGTCAGCAACCATAGTCCCGCCC
CTAACTCCGCCCATCCCGCCCCTAACTCCGCCCAGTTCCGCCCATTCTCCGCCCCATGGCTGACTAATTT
TTTTTATTTATGCAGAGGCCGAGGCCGCCTCTGCCTCTGAGCTATTCCAGAAGTAGTGAGGAGGCTTTTT
TGGAGGCCTAGGCTTTTGCAAAAAGCTCCCGGGAGCTTGTATATCCATTTTCGGATCTGATCAGCACGTG
TTGACAATTAATCATCGGCATAGTATATCGGCATAGTATAATACGACAAGGTGAGGAACTAAACCATGGC
CAAGTTGACCAGTGCCGTTCCGGTGCTCACCGCGCGCGACGTCGCCGGAGCGGTCGAGTTCTGGACCGAC
CGGCTCGGGTTCTCCCGGGACTTCGTGGAGGACGACTTCGCCGGTGTGGTCCGGGACGACGTGACCCTGT
TCATCAGCGCGGTCCAGGACCAGGTGGTGCCGGACAACACCCTGGCCTGGGTGTGGGTGCGCGGCCTGGA
CGAGCTGTACGCCGAGTGGTCGGAGGTCGTGTCCACGAACTTCCGGGACGCCTCCGGGCCGGCCATGACC
GAGATCGGCGAGCAGCCGTGGGGGCGGGAGTTCGCCCTGCGCGACCCGGCCGGCAACTGCGTGCACTTCG
TGGCCGAGGAGCAGGACTGACACGTGCTACGAGATTTCGATTCCACCGCCGCCTTCTATGAAAGGTTGGG
CTTCGGAATCGTTTTCCGGGACGCCGGCTGGATGATCCTCCAGCGCGGGGATCTCATGCTGGAGTTCTTC
GCCCACCCCAACTTGTTTATTGCAGCTTATAATGGTTACAAATAAAGCAATAGCATCACAAATTTCACAA
ATAAAGCATTTTTTTCACTGCATTCTAGTTGTGGTTTGTCCAAACTCATCAATGTATCTTATCATGTCTG
TATACCGTCGACCTCTAGCTAGAGCTTGGCGTAATCATGGTCATAGCTGTTTCCTGTGTGAAATTGTTAT
CCGCTCACAATTCCACACAACATACGAGCCGGAAGCATAAAGTGTAAAGCCTGGGGTGCCTAATGAGTGA
GCTAACTCACATTAATTGCGTTGCGCTCACTGCCCGCTTTCCAGTCGGGAAACCTGTCGTGCCAGCTGCA
TTAATGAATCGGCCAACGCGCGGGGAGAGGCGGTTTGCGTATTGGGCGCTCTTCCGCTTCCTCGCTCACT
GACTCGCTGCGCTCGGTCGTTCGGCTGCGGCGAGCGGTATCAGCTCACTCAAAGGCGGTAATACGGTTAT
CCACAGAATCAGGGGATAACGCAGGAAAGAACATGTGAGCAAAAGGCCAGCAAAAGGCCAGGAACCGTAA
AAAGGCCGCGTTGCTGGCGTTTTTCCATAGGCTCCGCCCCCCTGACGAGCATCACAAAAATCGACGCTCA
AGTCAGAGGTGGCGAAACCCGACAGGACTATAAAGATACCAGGCGTTTCCCCCTGGAAGCTCCCTCGTGC
GCTCTCCTGTTCCGACCCTGCCGCTTACCGGATACCTGTCCGCCTTTCTCCCTTCGGGAAGCGTGGCGCT
TTCTCATAGCTCACGCTGTAGGTATCTCAGTTCGGTGTAGGTCGTTCGCTCCAAGCTGGGCTGTGTGCAC
GAACCCCCCGTTCAGCCCGACCGCTGCGCCTTATCCGGTAACTATCGTCTTGAGTCCAACCCGGTAAGAC
ACGACTTATCGCCACTGGCAGCAGCCACTGGTAACAGGATTAGCAGAGCGAGGTATGTAGGCGGTGCTAC
AGAGTTCTTGAAGTGGTGGCCTAACTACGGCTACACTAGAAGAACAGTATTTGGTATCTGCGCTCTGCTG
AAGCCAGTTACCTTCGGAAAAAGAGTTGGTAGCTCTTGATCCGGCAAACAAACCACCGCTGGTAGCGGTG
GTTTTTTTGTTTGCAAGCAGCAGATTACGCGCAGAAAAAAAGGATCTCAAGAAGATCCTTTGATCTTTTC
TACGGGGTCTGACGCTCAGTGGAACGAAAACTCACGTTAAGGGATTTTGGTCATGAGATTATCAAAAAGG
ATCTTCACCTAGATCCTTTTAAATTAAAAATGAAGTTTTAAATCAATCTAAAGTATATATGAGTAAACTT
GGTCTGACAGTTACCAATGCTTAATCAGTGAGGCACCTATCTCAGCGATCTGTCTATTTCGTTCATCCAT
AGTTGCCTGACTCCCCGTCGTGTAGATAACTACGATACGGGAGGGCTTACCATCTGGCCCCAGTGCTGCA
ATGATACCGCGAGACCCACGCTCACCGGCTCCAGATTTATCAGCAATAAACCAGCCAGCCGGAAGGGCCG
AGCGCAGAAGTGGTCCTGCAACTTTATCCGCCTCCATCCAGTCTATTAATTGTTGCCGGGAAGCTAGAGT
AAGTAGTTCGCCAGTTAATAGTTTGCGCAACGTTGTTGCCATTGCTACAGGCATCGTGGTGTCACGCTCG
TCGTTTGGTATGGCTTCATTCAGCTCCGGTTCCCAACGATCAAGGCGAGTTACATGATCCCCCATGTTGT
GCAAAAAAGCGGTTAGCTCCTTCGGTCCTCCGATCGTTGTCAGAAGTAAGTTGGCCGCAGTGTTATCACT
CATGGTTATGGCAGCACTGCATAATTCTCTTACTGTCATGCCATCCGTAAGATGCTTTTCTGTGACTGGT
GAGTACTCAACCAAGTCATTCTGAGAATAGTGTATGCGGCGACCGAGTTGCTCTTGCCCGGCGTCAATAC
GGGATAATACCGCGCCACATAGCAGAACTTTAAAAGTGCTCATCATTGGAAAACGTTCTTCGGGGCGAAA
ACTCTCAAGGATCTTACCGCTGTTGAGATCCAGTTCGATGTAACCCACTCGTGCACCCAACTGATCTTCA
GCATCTTTTACTTTCACCAGCGTTTCTGGGTGAGCAAAAACAGGAAGGCAAAATGCCGCAAAAAAGGGAA
TAAGGGCGACACGGAAATGTTGAATACTCATACTCTTCCTTTTTCAATATTATTGAAGCATTTATCAGGG
TTATTGTCTCATGAGCGGATACATATTTGAATGTATTTAGAAAAATAAACAAATAGGGGTTCCGCGCACA
TTTCCCCGAAAAGTGCCACCTGACGTC
Features (pLannotate 1.2.2; 22 found; start..end, strand, type, name):
     28..80      -  misc_feature   bom (fragment): basis of mobility region from pBR322
    235..614     +  enhancer       CMV enhancer: human cytomegalovirus immediate early enhancer
    615..818     +  promoter       CMV promoter: human cytomegalovirus (CMV) immediate early promoter
    820..839     +  promoter       PLtetO-1 promoter (fragment): modified phage lambda PL promoter with tet operator sites (Lutz and Bujard, 1997)
    841..860     +  promoter       PLtetO-1 promoter (fragment): modified phage lambda PL promoter with tet operator sites (Lutz and Bujard, 1997)
    868..901     +  promoter       TRE3GV promoter (fragment): 3rd-generation Tet-responsive promoter that can be activated by binding of Tet-On® 3G, optimized for retroviral and lentiviral vectors
   1025..1990    +  CDS            K3: MIR1_HHV8P - Experimental evidence at protein level: Swiss-Prot protein existence level 1. E3 ubiquitin-protein ligase which promotes ubiquitination and subsequent degradation of host MHC-I and CD1D molecules, presumably to prevent lysis of infected cells by cytotoxic T-lymphocytes. Binds target molecules through transmembrane interaction. E3 ubiquitin- protein ligases accept ubiquitin from specific E2 ubiquitin-conjugating enzymes, and then transfer it to target protein. The result of this ubiquitination is the enhancement of the endocytosis of the target chain and the delivery to the lysosom
   2136..2360    +  polyA_signal   bGH poly(A) signal: bovine growth hormone polyadenylation signal
   2364..2385    +  promoter       SV40 promoter (fragment): SV40 enhancer and early promoter
   2406..2834    +  rep_origin     f1 ori (sequence partly withheld): f1 bacteriophage origin of replication; arrow indicates direction of (+) strand synthesis
   2848..3177    +  promoter       SV40 promoter: SV40 enhancer and early promoter
   3225..3272    +  promoter       EM7 promoter: synthetic bacterial promoter&nbsp
   3291..3665    +  CDS            BleoR: antibiotic-binding protein; Sh ble from Streptoalloteichus hindustanus; confers resistance to bleomycin, phleomycin, and Zeocin™
   3675..3800    +  CDS            ble (fragment): BLE_KLEPN - Experimental evidence at protein level: Swiss-Prot protein existence level 1. Binding protein with a strong affinity to the bleomycin family of antibiotics. Binds to CL990; an antimitotic-antibiotic compound. From Klebsiella pneumoniae.
   3795..3916    +  polyA_signal   SV40 poly(A) signal: SV40 polyadenylation signal
   3989..4005    -  protein_bind   lac operator: The lac repressor binds to the lac operator to inhibit transcription in E. coli. This inhibition can be relieved by adding lactose or isopropyl-β-D-thiogalactopyranoside (IPTG). lac repressor encoded by lacI
   4013..4043    -  promoter       lac promoter: promoter for the E. coli lac operon
   4058..4079    -  protein_bind   CAP binding site: CAP binding activates transcription in the presence of cAMP. E. coli catabolite activator protein
   4092..4184    -  CDS            lacI (fragment): lac repressor; lacI; The lac repressor binds to the lac operator to inhibit transcription in E. coli. This inhibition can be relieved by adding lactose or isopropyl-β-D-thiogalactopyranoside (IPTG).
   4367..4955    -  rep_origin     ori: high-copy-number ColE1/pMB1/pBR322/pUC origin of replication
   5126..5986    -  CDS            AmpR: β-lactamase; bla; confers resistance to ampicillin, carbenicillin, and related antibiotics
   5987..6091    -  promoter       AmpR promoter: bla
