[The description below was written by a language model from this plasmid's Addgene catalogue record and pLannotate feature annotations shown in this document.]
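Description:
pCDNA4.TO-K3-2xCSTREP is a 6.1 kb mammalian expression plasmid built on the Invitrogen pcDNA4/TO backbone, carrying the K3 open reading frame of Kaposi's sarcoma-associated herpesvirus (KSHV). According to the record, the insert was derived from cDNA of reactivated TREx BCBL-1-RTA cells. In bacteria the plasmid is maintained at high copy through a ColE1/pUC-type origin and selected with ampicillin via the bla gene. An f1 origin is also present. For selection in mammalian cells, an SV40 early promoter drives the Sh ble (BleoR) gene, conferring Zeocin resistance, followed by an SV40 polyadenylation signal. The EM7 bacterial promoter upstream of the same gene allows Zeocin selection in E. coli as well.

K3 expression is driven by the human CMV immediate early enhancer and promoter and terminated by the bovine growth hormone poly(A) signal. Directly downstream of the CMV promoter, the annotation tool reports two short tet operator matches (labelled as PLtetO-1 fragments). This fits the CMV/TetO2 design of this backbone, in which transcription is constitutive in ordinary cells but is repressed and becomes tetracycline- or doxycycline-inducible in cells expressing the Tet repressor. K3 (MIR1) is a viral E3 ubiquitin ligase that promotes ubiquitination, endocytosis and lysosomal degradation of host MHC class I and CD1d, which is thought to protect infected cells from cytotoxic T lymphocytes. The name and stated purpose indicate a C-terminal tandem (2x) Strep tag. The tag is not annotated as a separate feature, although there is unannotated sequence between the K3 coding region and the poly(A) signal. The construct suits affinity purification of tagged K3 and its host binding partners, consistent with the associated study mapping herpesvirus–host protein complexes.
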