Addgene plasmid #136150: pCDNA4.TO-K3-2xCSTREP
Purpose: Expresses C-terminally strep tagged Kaposi's Sarcoma Associated Herpesvirus (KSHV) K3
Depositing lab: Britt Glaunsinger. Depositing organization: University of California, Berkeley. Publication: Global mapping of herpesvirus-host protein complexes reveals a transcription strategy for late genes. Davis ZH, Verschueren E, Jang GM, Kleffman K, Johnson JR, Park J, Von Dollen J, Maher MC, Johnson T, Newton W, Jager S, Shales M, Horner J, Hernandez RD, Krogan NJ, Glaunsinger BA. Mol Cell. 2015 Jan 22;57(2):349-60. doi: 10.1016/j.molcel.2014.11.026. Epub 2014 Dec 24. PubMed 25544563.
Backbone
  Vector backbone: pCDNA4.TO
  Backbone manufacturer: Invitrogen
  Vector type: Mammalian Expression
  Selectable markers: Zeocin
Growth in bacteria
  Bacterial resistance: Ampicillin, 100 μg/mL
  Growth temperature: 37°C
  Growth strain: DH5alpha
  Copy number: High Copy
Gene/Insert
  Gene/Insert name: K3
  Species: Kaposi's sarcoma-associated herpesvirus (KSHV)
  Promoter: CMV
  Cloning method: Restriction Enzyme; 5′ cloning site Unknown (unknown if destroyed)
  Sequencing primers: 5′ CGCAAATGGGCGGTAGGCGTG; 3′ TAGAAGGCACAGTCGAGGCT
Resource information
  A portion of this plasmid was derived from a plasmid made by: cDNA of reactivated TREx BCBL-1-RTA cells
Terms and licenses: Academic/Nonprofit Terms; Industry Terms: Not Available to Industry
How to cite: pCDNA4.TO-K3-2xCSTREP was a gift from Britt Glaunsinger (Addgene plasmid # 136150 ; http://n2t.net/addgene:136150 ; RRID:Addgene_136150)
